>Addgene plasmid #230407 | AiP15300 - pAAV-AiE0357h_3xC1-minBG-SYFP2-WPRE3-BGHpA (Alias: CN5300) | addgene full sequence | sequence record 461935 | Addgene NGS Result
CCTGCAGGCAGCTGCGCGCTCGCTCGCTCACTGAGGCCGCCCGGGCGTCGGGCGACCTTTGGTCGCCCGG
CCTCAGTGAGCGAGCGAGCGCGCAGAGAGGGAGTGGCCAACTCCATCACTAGGGGTTCCTGCGGCCGCAC
GCGTAAAATCACTGAATGAAGTCATGTTGTACAGAGGGGGCGGGGGTGCATACTGTGGGACGGAGGTGAG
TCACAGTGCATAAGTGTTGGGGAGTCACCTTGAACTTGGGCCAGAAGAGTAGAAATATTGAGACTTGGGT
TTATCTGCCTCACATCAGGTACATCAAGTTCTGGATAAAATCACTGAATGAAGTCATGTTGTACAGAGGG
GGCGGGGGTGCATACTGTGGGACGGAGGTGAGTCACAGTGCATAAGTGTTGGGGAGTCACCTTGAACTTG
GGCCAGAAGAGTAGAAATATTGAGACTTGGGTTTATCTGCCTCACATCAGGTACATCAAGTTCTGGATAA
AATCACTGAATGAAGTCATGTTGTACAGAGGGGGCGGGGGTGCATACTGTGGGACGGAGGTGAGTCACAG
TGCATAAGTGTTGGGGAGTCACCTTGAACTTGGGCCAGAAGAGTAGAAATATTGAGACTTGGGTTTATCT
GCCTCACATCAGGTACATCAAGTTCTGGATGAGCTCGGGCTGGGCATAAAAGTCAGGGCAGAGCCATCTA
TTGCTTACATTTGCTTCTGGGATCCAGATCTTTCGAAGCTAGCGCTACCGGTCGCCACCATGGTGAGCAA
GGGCGAGGAGCTGTTCACCGGGGTGGTGCCCATCCTGGTCGAGCTGGACGGCGACGTAAACGGCCACAAG
TTCAGCGTGTCCGGCGAGGGCGAGGGCGATGCCACCTACGGCAAGCTGACCCTGAAGCTGATCTGCACCA
CCGGCAAGCTGCCCGTGCCCTGGCCCACCCTCGTGACCACCCTGGGCTACGGCGTGCAGTGCTTCGCCCG
CTACCCCGACCACATGAAGCAGCACGACTTCTTCAAGTCCGCCATGCCCGAAGGCTACGTCCAGGAGCGC
ACCATCTTCTTCAAGGACGACGGCAACTACAAGACCCGCGCCGAGGTGAAGTTCGAGGGCGACACCCTGG
TGAACCGCATCGAGCTGAAGGGCATCGACTTCAAGGAGGACGGCAACATCCTGGGGCACAAGCTGGAGTA
CAACTACAACAGCCACAACGTCTATATCACCGCCGACAAGCAGAAGAACGGCATCAAGGCCAACTTCAAG
ATCCGCCACAACATCGAGGACGGCGGCGTGCAGCTCGCCGACCACTACCAGCAGAACACCCCCATCGGCG
ACGGCCCCGTGCTGCTGCCCGACAACCACTACCTGAGCTACCAGTCCAAGCTGAGCAAAGACCCCAACGA
GAAGCGCGATCACATGGTCCTGCTGGAGTTCGTGACCGCCGCCGGGATCACTCTCGGCATGGACGAGCTG
TACAAGTAAGTCGACGGCGCGCCGCGGCCGCGAATTCGATATCATAATCAACCTCTGGATTACAAAATTT
GTGAAAGATTGACTGGTATTCTTAACTATGTTGCTCCTTTTACGCTATGTGGATACGCTGCTTTAATGCC
TTTGTATCATGCTATTGCTTCCCGTATGGCTTTCATTTTCTCCTCCTTGTATAAATCCTGGTTAGTTCTT
GCCACGGCGGAACTCATCGCCGCCTGCCTTGCCCGCTGCTGGACAGGGGCTCGGCTGTTGGGCACTGACA
ATTCCGTGGCTCGAGAGATCTTCGACTGTGCCTTCTAGTTGCCAGCCATCTGTTGTTTGCCCCTCCCCCG
TGCCTTCCTTGACCCTGGAAGGTGCCACTCCCACTGTCCTTTCCTAATAAAATGAGGAAATTGCATCGCA
TTGTCTGAGTAGGTGTCATTCTATTCTGGGGGGTGGGGTGGGGCAGGACAGCAAGGGGGAGGATTGGGAA
GACAATAGCAGGCATGAGATCTCACGTGCGGACCGAGCGGCCGCAGGAACCCCTAGTGATGGAGTTGGCC
ACTCCCTCTCTGCGCGCTCGCTCGCTCACTGAGGCCGGGCGACCAAAGGTCGCCCGACGCCCGGGCTTTG
CCCGGGCGGCCTCAGTGAGCGAGCGAGCGCGCAGCTGCCTGCAGGGGCGCCTGATGCGGTATTTTCTCCT
TACGCATCTGTGCGGTATTTCACACCGCATA
[95 nt withheld, positions 2202-2296]
T
[46 nt withheld, positions 2298-2343]
C
[141 nt withheld, positions 2345-2485]
CCTTTGACGTTGGAGTCCACGTTCTTT
[37 nt withheld, positions 2513-2549]
ACTCTATCTCGGGCTATTCTTTTGATTTATAAGGGATTTTGCCGATTTCGGTCTATTGGTTAAAAAATGA
GCTGATTTAACAAAAATTTAACGCGAATTTTAACAAAATATTAACGTTTACAATTTTATGGTGCACTCTC
AGTACAATCTGCTCTGATGCCGCATAGTTAAGCCAGCCCCGACACCCGCCAACACCCGCTGACGCGCCCT
GACGGGCTTGTCTGCTCCCGGCATCCGCTTACAGACAAGCTGTGACCGTCTCCGGGAGCTGCATGTGTCA
GAGGTTTTCACCGTCATCACCGAAACGCGCGAGACGAAAGGGCCTCGTGATACGCCTATTTTTATAGGTT
AATGTCATGATAATAATGGTTTCTTAGACGTCAGGTGGCACTTTTCGGGGAAATGTGCGCGGAACCCCTA
TTTGTTTATTTTTCTAAATACATTCAAATATGTATCCGCTCATGAGACAATAACCCTGATAAATGCTTCA
ATAATATTGAAAAAGGAAGAGTATGAGTATTCAACATTTCCGTGTCGCCCTTATTCCCTTTTTTGCGGCA
TTTTGCCTTCCTGTTTTTGCTCACCCAGAAACGCTGGTGAAAGTAAAAGATGCTGAAGATCAGTTGGGTG
CACGAGTGGGTTACATCGAACTGGATCTCAACAGCGGTAAGATCCTTGAGAGTTTTCGCCCCGAAGAACG
TTTTCCAATGATGAGCACTTTTAAAGTTCTGCTATGTGGCGCGGTATTATCCCGTATTGACGCCGGGCAA
GAGCAACTCGGTCGCCGCATACACTATTCTCAGAATGACTTGGTTGAGTACTCACCAGTCACAGAAAAGC
ATCTTACGGATGGCATGACAGTAAGAGAATTATGCAGTGCTGCCATAACCATGAGTGATAACACTGCGGC
CAACTTACTTCTGACAACGATCGGAGGACCGAAGGAGCTAACCGCTTTTTTGCACAACATGGGGGATCAT
GTAACTCGCCTTGATCGTTGGGAACCGGAGCTGAATGAAGCCATACCAAACGACGAGCGTGACACCACGA
TGCCTGTAGCAATGGCAACAACGTTGCGCAAACTATTAACTGGCGAACTACTTACTCTAGCTTCCCGGCA
ACAATTAATAGACTGGATGGAGGCGGATAAAGTTGCAGGACCACTTCTGCGCTCGGCCCTTCCGGCTGGC
TGGTTTATTGCTGATAAATCTGGAGCCGGTGAGCGTGGGTCTCGCGGTATCATTGCAGCACTGGGGCCAG
ATGGTAAGCCCTCCCGTATCGTAGTTATCTACACGACGGGGAGTCAGGCAACTATGGATGAACGAAATAG
ACAGATCGCTGAGATAGGTGCCTCACTGATTAAGCATTGGTAACTGTCAGACCAAGTTTACTCATATATA
CTTTAGATTGATTTAAAACTTCATTTTTAATTTAAAAGGATCTAGGTGAAGATCCTTTTTGATAATCTCA
TGACCAAAATCCCTTAACGTGAGTTTTCGTTCCACTGAGCGTCAGACCCCGTAGAAAAGATCAAAGGATC
TTCTTGAGATCCTTTTTTTCTGCGCGTAATCTGCTGCTTGCAAACAAAAAAACCACCGCTACCAGCGGTG
GTTTGTTTGCCGGATCAAGAGCTACCAACTCTTTTTCCGAAGGTAACTGGCTTCAGCAGAGCGCAGATAC
CAAATACTGTTCTTCTAGTGTAGCCGTAGTTAGGCCACCACTTCAAGAACTCTGTAGCACCGCCTACATA
CCTCGCTCTGCTAATCCTGTTACCAGTGGCTGCTGCCAGTGGCGATAAGTCGTGTCTTACCGGGTTGGAC
TCAAGACGATAGTTACCGGATAAGGCGCAGCGGTCGGGCTGAACGGGGGGTTCGTGCACACAGCCCAGCT
TGGAGCGAACGACCTACACCGAACTGAGATACCTACAGCGTGAGCTATGAGAAAGCGCCACGCTTCCCGA
AGGGAGAAAGGCGGACAGGTATCCGGTAAGCGGCAGGGTCGGAACAGGAGAGCGCACGAGGGAGCTTCCA
GGGGGAAACGCCTGGTATCTTTATAGTCCTGTCGGGTTTCGCCACCTCTGACTTGAGCGTCGATTTTTGT
GATGCTCGTCAGGGGGGCGGAGCCTATGGAAAAACGCCAGCAACGCGGCCTTTTTACGGTTCCTGGCCTT
TTGCTGGCCTTTTGCTCACATGT
Features (pLannotate 1.2.2; 14 found; start..end, strand, type, name):
     12..39      +  repeat_region  AAV2 ITR (fragment): inverted terminal repeat of adeno-associated virus serotype 2 inverted
     68..95      +  repeat_region  AAV2 ITR (fragment): inverted terminal repeat of adeno-associated virus serotype 2 inverted
    760..1476    +  CDS            SYFP2: SYFP2 is a basic (constitutively fluorescent) yellow fluorescent protein published in 2006, derived from Aequorea victoria. It is reported to be a very rapidly-maturing monomer with moderate acid sensitivity.
   1516..1673    +  misc_feature   WPRE (fragment): woodchuck hepatitis virus posttranscriptional regulatory element
   1679..1759    +  misc_feature   WPRE (fragment): woodchuck hepatitis virus posttranscriptional regulatory element
   1776..1887    +  polyA_signal   bGH poly(A) signal: bovine growth hormone polyadenylation signal
   2005..2145    +  repeat_region  AAV2 ITR: inverted terminal repeat of adeno-associated virus serotype 2 inverted
   2150..2201    -  misc_feature   bom (fragment): basis of mobility region from pBR322
   2220..2675    +  rep_origin     f1 ori (sequence partly withheld): f1 bacteriophage origin of replication; arrow indicates direction of (+) strand synthesis
   2676..2725    -  misc_feature   bom (fragment): basis of mobility region from pBR322
   2827..2862    -  CDS            rop (fragment): Rop protein, which maintains plasmids at low copy number; rop
   2957..3061    +  promoter       AmpR promoter: bla
   3062..3922    +  CDS            AmpR: β-lactamase; bla; confers resistance to ampicillin, carbenicillin, and related antibiotics
   4093..4681    +  rep_origin     ori: high-copy-number ColE1/pMB1/pBR322/pUC origin of replication
