[The description below was written by a language model from this plasmid's Addgene catalogue record and pLannotate feature annotations shown in this document.]
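Description:
AiP15300 - pAAV-AiE0357h_3xC1-minBG-SYFP2-WPRE3-BGHpA (alias CN5300) is an AAV transfer plasmid of about 4.7 kb built on a pAAV2 backbone and used to produce recombinant adeno-associated virus carrying an enhancer-driven fluorescent reporter. It is maintained in bacteria through a high-copy ColE1/pUC-type origin and selected with ampicillin via the β-lactamase gene and its native promoter. An f1 phage origin is also present, along with small remnants of pBR322 bom and rop sequences. The expression cassette is bounded by AAV2 inverted terminal repeats, which direct replication and packaging of the intervening DNA into capsids. The annotation detects a full right-hand ITR, while the left-hand one is detected only as short fragments. This may reflect how repeat-rich ITRs are read or annotated in the sequencing result. The listed growth strain is a recombination-deficient one, as is usual for ITR-containing plasmids.

The payload places the AiE0357h_3xC1 enhancer upstream of a minimal beta-globin promoter (minBG). The name suggests three concatenated copies of a core segment of the enhancer, though the record does not spell this out, and neither the enhancer nor minBG was annotated in the feature table; they presumably occupy the unannotated stretch between the left ITR and the reporter. The minimal promoter has little activity alone, so expression depends on the cell-type specificity of the enhancer. It drives SYFP2, a rapidly maturing monomeric yellow fluorescent protein, followed by WPRE3, a shortened woodchuck posttranscriptional element that boosts transcript expression while saving packaging space, and the bovine growth hormone polyadenylation signal. The construct is intended for labelling specific brain cell populations after AAV delivery; the record does not say which population this enhancer targets.
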