Addgene plasmid #230407: AiP15300 - pAAV-AiE0357h_3xC1-minBG-SYFP2-WPRE3-BGHpA (Alias: CN5300)
Purpose: AiE0357h_3xC1 is an enhancer sequence, designed to drive AAV-mediated transgene expression in specific populations of brain cells
Depositing lab: Allen Institute for Brain Science & Jonathan Ting. Depositing organization: Allen Institute. Publication: A suite of enhancer AAVs and transgenic mouse lines for genetic access to cortical cell types. Ben-Simon Y, Hooper M, Narayan S, Daigle TL, Dwivedi D, Way SW, Oster A, Stafford DA, Mich JK, Taormina MJ, Martinez RA, Opitz-Araya X, Roth JR, Alexander JR, Allen S, Amster A, Arbuckle J, Ayala A, Baker PM, Bakken TE, Barcelli T, Barta S, Bendrick J, Bertagnolli D, Bielstein C, Bishwakarma P, Bowlus J, Boyer G, Brouner K, Casian B, Casper T, Chakka AB, Chakrabarty R, Chance RK, Chavan S, Clark M, Colbert K, Collman F, Daniel S, Departee M, DiValentin P, Donadio N, Dotson N, Egdorf T, Fliss T, Gabitto M, Garcia J, Gary A, Gasperini M, Gloe J, Goldy J, Gore BB, Graybuck L, Greisman N, Haeseleer F, Halterman C, Haradon Z, Hastings SD, Helback O, Ho W, Hockemeyer D, Huang C, Huff S, Hunker A, Johansen N, Jones D, Juneau Z, Kalmbach B, Kannan M, Khem S, Kussick E, Kutsal R, Larsen R, Lee C, Lee AY, Leibly M, Lenz GH, Li S, Liang E, Lusk N, Madigan Z, Malloy J, Malone J, McCue R, Melchor J, Mollenkopf T, Moosman S, Morin E, Newman D, Ng L, Ngo K, Omstead V, Otto S, Oyama A, Pena N, Pham T, Phillips E, Pom CA, Potekhina L, Ransford S, Ray PL, Rette D, Reynoldson C, Rimorin C, Rocha D, Ruiz A, Sanchez REA, Sawyer L, Sedeno-Cortes A, Sevigny JP, Shapovalova N, Shepard N, Shulga L, Sigler AR, Siverts L, Soliman S, Somasundaram S, Staats B, Stewart K, Szelenyi E, Tieu M, Trader C, Tran A, van Velthoven CTJ, Walker M, Wang Y, Weed N, Wirthlin M, Wood T, Wynalda B, Yao Z, Zhou T, Ariza J, Dee N, Reding M, Ronellenfitch K, Mufti S, Sunkin SM, Smith KA, Esposito L, Waters J, Thyagarajan B, Yao S, Lein ES, Zeng H, Levi BP, Ngai J, Ting JT, Tasic B. Cell. 2025 May 16:S0092-8674(25)00513-6. doi: 10.1016/j.cell.2025.05.002. PubMed 40403729.
Backbone
  Vector backbone: pAAV2
  Vector type: AAV
Growth in bacteria
  Bacterial resistance: Ampicillin, 100 μg/mL
  Growth temperature: 37°C
  Growth strain: NEB Stable
  Copy number: High Copy
Gene/Insert
  Gene/Insert name: SYFP2
  Species: Synthetic
  Promoter: minBG
  Cloning method: Gibson Cloning
Terms and licenses: Academic/Nonprofit Terms; Industry Terms: Not Available to Industry
How to cite: AiP15300 - pAAV-AiE0357h_3xC1-minBG-SYFP2-WPRE3-BGHpA (Alias: CN5300) was a gift from Allen Institute for Brain Science & Jonathan Ting (Addgene plasmid # 230407 ; http://n2t.net/addgene:230407 ; RRID:Addgene_230407)
